>Addgene plasmid #146742 | pCIneo-lambdaN-HA-HsTNRC6A_1242-1709-F1359A_K | addgene full sequence | sequence record 357212 | Addgene NGS Result
TCAATATTGGCCATTAGCCATATTATTCATTGGTTATATAGCATAAATCAATATTGGCTATTGGCCATTG
CATACGTTGTATCTATATCATAATATGTACATTTATATTGGCTCATGTCCAATATGACCGCCATGTTGGC
ATTGATTATTGACTAGTTATTAATAGTAATCAATTACGGGGTCATTAGTTCATAGCCCATATATGGAGTT
CCGCGTTACATAACTTACGGTAAATGGCCCGCCTGGCTGACCGCCCAACGACCCCCGCCCATTGACGTCA
ATAATGACGTATGTTCCCATAGTAACGCCAATAGGGACTTTCCATTGACGTCAATGGGTGGAGTATTTAC
GGTAAACTGCCCACTTGGCAGTACATCAAGTGTATCATATGCCAAGTCCGCCCCCTATTGACGTCAATGA
CGGTAAATGGCCCGCCTGGCATTATGCCCAGTACATGACCTTACGGGACTTTCCTACTTGGCAGTACATC
TACGTATTAGTCATCGCTATTACCATGGTGATGCGGTTTTGGCAGTACACCAATGGGCGTGGATAGCGGT
TTGACTCACGGGGATTTCCAAGTCTCCACCCCATTGACGTCAATGGGAGTTTGTTTTGGCACCAAAATCA
ACGGGACTTTCCAAAATGTCGTAACAACTGCGATCGCCCGCCCCGTTGACGCAAATGGGCGGTAGGCGTG
TACGGTGGGAGGTCTATATAAGCAGAGCTCGTTTAGTGAACCGTCAGATCACTAGAAGCTTTATTGCGGT
AGTTTATCACAGTTAAATTGCTAACGCAGTCAGTGCTTCTGACACAACAGTCTCGAACTTAAGCTGCAGT
GACTCTCTTAAGGTAGCCTTGCAGAAGTTGGTCGTGAGGCACTGGGCAGGTAAGTATCAAGGTTACAAGA
CAGGTTTAAGGAGACCAATAGAAACTGGGCTTGTCGAGACAGAGAAGACTCTTGCGTTTCTGATAGGCAC
CTATTGGTCTTACTGACATCCACTTTGCCTTTCTCTCCACAGGTGTCCACTCCCAGTTCAATTACAGCTC
TTAAGGCTAGAGTACTTAATACGACTCACTATAGGCTAGCCACCATGGACGCACAAACACGACGACGTGA
GCGTCGCGCTGAGAAACAAGCTCAATGGAAAGCTGCAAACCCACCGCTCGAGATGGCTTACCCATACGAT
GTTCCAGATTACGCTACACCTGAGCTGCAAAAAGGGCCATCACCAATAAATGCTTTCAGCAACTTCCCTA
TAGGCTTGAACTCAAACTTGAATGTAAATATGGATATGAACAGTATTAAAGAGCCACAGTCAAGACTAAG
GAAGTGGACGACAGTGGGCAGCATTTCTGTGAACACATCTTTGGATCAAAACTCCAGCAAACATGGTGCT
ATTTCAAGTGGTTTCAGGCTGGAAGAGTCTCCATTTGTTCCCTATGACTTTATGAACAGCAGTACTTCAC
CAGCCAGTCCTCCAGGTTCAATAGGAGATGGCTGGCCACGTGCCAAATCGCCTAACGGCTCTAGCAGTGT
TAATTGGCCACCAGAAGCTCGTCCTGGTGAGCCATGGAAAGGTTATCCAAACATTGACCCTGAAACTGAC
CCTTACGTCACTCCTGGCAGTGTCATAAACAATCTTTCAATTAATACTGTGCGGGAAGTTGACCACCTCA
GGGACAGGAACAGTGGGTCATCCTCATCCTTGAACACCACGCTGCCTTCAACTAGTGCCTGGTCATCCAT
TCGTGCCTCCAACTACAACGTTCCCCTCAGCAGTACAGCACAAAGCACTTCAGCCAGAAATAGTGATTCC
AAATTGACATGGTCTCCTGGTTCAGTTACAAACACCTCTCTGGCTCATGAGCTGTGGAAGGTCCCTTTGC
CACCTAAAAACATCACTGCTCCGTCCCGCCCACCTCCGGGACTGACTGGTCAGAAGCCACCCTTGTCTAC
GTGGGATAATTCTCCCCTTCGTATAGGTGGAGGATGGGGAAATTCTGACGCCAGATATACCCCAGCTGGA
ACCTGGGGTGAGAGCAGCTCAGGGAGAATAACAAATTGGCTTGTTCTAAAAAACCTTACACCTCAGATCG
ATGGCTCAACTCTGCGCACTCTGTGCATGCAGCACGGCCCGCTGATCACATTCCACCTGAACCTCCCTCA
CGGAAATGCTCTGGTCCGCTACAGTTCAAAAGAAGAGGTAGTGGAGGCACAAAAGTCTCTGCACATGTGT
GTACTGGGGAACACTACTATTCTTGCTGAGTTTGCCAGTGAAGAGGAGATCAGTCGTTTCTTTGCACAAA
GCCAGTCTCTGACCCCTTCTCCCGGCTGGCAGTCTCTCGGGTCCAGCCAGAGCCGGCTGGGCTCCCTCGA
CTGTTCCCACTCATTCTCCAGCCGGACCGATCTCAATCACTGGAATGGTGCTGGGCTGTCGGGAACTAAC
TGTGGAGACCTTCACGGCACTTCACTCTGGGGGACCCCGCATTATTCCACAAGCCTGTGGGGTCCCCCAA
GCAGCAGCGACCCCCGAGGAATTAGCAGCCCATCTCCCATTAACGCTTTTCTTTCTGTTGACCACCTGGG
TGGGGGTGGAGAGTCCATGTAAGCGGCCGCTTCCCTTTAGTGAGGGTTAATGCTTCGAGCAGACATGATA
AGATACATTGATGAGTTTGGACAAACCACAACTAGAATGCAGTGAAAAAAATGCTTTATTTGTGAAATTT
GTGATGCTATTGCTTTATTTGTAACCATTATAAGCTGCAATAAACAAGTTAACAACAACAATTGCATTCA
TTTTATGTTTCAGGTTCAGGGGGAGATGTGGGAGGTTTTTTAAAGCAAGTAAAACCTCTACAAATGTGGT
AAAATCCGATAAGGATCGATCCGGGCTGGCGTAATAGCGAAGAGGCCCGCACCGATCGCCCTTCCCAACA
GTTGCGCAGCCTGAATGGCGAATGG
[124 nt withheld, positions 2966-3089]
C
[91 nt withheld, positions 3091-3181]
A
[49 nt withheld, positions 3183-3231]
CCTTTGACGTTGGAGTCCACGTTCTTT
[37 nt withheld, positions 3259-3295]
ACCCTATCTCGGTCTATTCTTTTGATTTATAAGGGATTTTGCCGATTTCGGCCTATTGGTTAAAAAATGA
GCTGATTTAACAAAAATTTAACGCGAATTTTAACAAAATATTAACGCTTACAATTTCCTGATGCGGTATT
TTCTCCTTACGCATCTGTGCGGTATTTCACACCGCATACGCGGATCTGCGCAGCACCATGGCCTGAAATA
ACCTCTGAAAGAGGAACTTGGTTAGGTACCTTCTGAGGCGGAAAGAACCAGCTGTGGAATGTGTGTCAGT
TAGGGTGTGGAAAGTCCCCAGGCTCCCCAGCAGGCAGAAGTATGCAAAGCATGCATCTCAATTAGTCAGC
AACCAGGTGTGGAAAGTCCCCAGGCTCCCCAGCAGGCAGAAGTATGCAAAGCATGCATCTCAATTAGTCA
GCAACCATAGTCCCGCCCCTAACTCCGCCCATCCCGCCCCTAACTCCGCCCAGTTCCGCCCATTCTCCGC
CCCATGGCTGACTAATTTTTTTTATTTATGCAGAGGCCGAGGCCGCCTCGGCCTCTGAGCTATTCCAGAA
GTAGTGAGGAGGCTTTTTTGGAGGCCTAGGCTTTTGCAAAAAGCTTGATTCTTCTGACACAACAGTCTCG
AACTTAAGGCTAGAGCCACCATGATTGAACAAGATGGATTGCACGCAGGTTCTCCGGCCGCTTGGGTGGA
GAGGCTATTCGGCTATGACTGGGCACAACAGACAATCGGCTGCTCTGATGCCGCCGTGTTCCGGCTGTCA
GCGCAGGGGCGCCCGGTTCTTTTTGTCAAGACCGACCTGTCCGGTGCCCTGAATGAACTGCAGGACGAGG
CAGCGCGGCTATCGTGGCTGGCCACGACGGGCGTTCCTTGCGCAGCTGTGCTCGACGTTGTCACTGAAGC
GGGAAGGGACTGGCTGCTATTGGGCGAAGTGCCGGGGCAGGATCTCCTGTCATCTCACCTTGCTCCTGCC
GAGAAAGTATCCATCATGGCTGATGCAATGCGGCGGCTGCATACGCTTGATCCGGCTACCTGCCCATTCG
ACCACCAAGCGAAACATCGCATCGAGCGAGCACGTACTCGGATGGAAGCCGGTCTTGTCGATCAGGATGA
TCTGGACGAAGAGCATCAGGGGCTCGCGCCAGCCGAACTGTTCGCCAGGCTCAAGGCGCGCATGCCCGAC
GGCGAGGATCTCGTCGTGACCCATGGCGATGCCTGCTTGCCGAATATCATGGTGGAAAATGGCCGCTTTT
CTGGATTCATCGACTGTGGCCGGCTGGGTGTGGCGGACCGCTATCAGGACATAGCGTTGGCTACCCGTGA
TATTGCTGAAGAGCTTGGCGGCGAATGGGCTGACCGCTTCCTCGTGCTTTACGGTATCGCCGCTCCCGAT
TCGCAGCGCATCGCCTTCTATCGCCTTCTTGACGAGTTCTTCTGAGCGGGACTCTGGGGTTCGAAATGAC
CGACCAAGCGACGCCCAACCTGCCATCACGATGGCCGCAATAAAATATCTTTATTTTCATTACATCTGTG
TGTTGGTTTTTTGTGTGAATCGATAGCGATAAGGATCCGCGTATGGTGCACTCTCAGTACAATCTGCTCT
GATGCCGCATAGTTAAGCCAGCCCCGACACCCGCCAACACCCGCTGACGCGCCCTGACGGGCTTGTCTGC
TCCCGGCATCCGCTTACAGACAAGCTGTGACCGTCTCCGGGAGCTGCATGTGTCAGAGGTTTTCACCGTC
ATCACCGAAACGCGCGAGACGAAAGGGCCTCGTGATACGCCTATTTTTATAGGTTAATGTCATGATAATA
ATGGTTTCTTAGACGTCAGGTGGCACTTTTCGGGGAAATGTGCGCGGAACCCCTATTTGTTTATTTTTCT
AAATACATTCAAATATGTATCCGCTCATGAGACAATAACCCTGATAAATGCTTCAATAATATTGAAAAAG
GAAGAGTATGAGTATTCAACATTTCCGTGTCGCCCTTATTCCCTTTTTTGCGGCATTTTGCCTTCCTGTT
TTTGCTCACCCAGAAACGCTGGTGAAAGTAAAAGATGCTGAAGATCAGTTGGGTGCACGAGTGGGTTACA
TCGAACTGGATCTCAACAGCGGTAAGATCCTTGAGAGTTTTCGCCCCGAAGAACGTTTTCCAATGATGAG
CACTTTTAAAGTTCTGCTATGTGGCGCGGTATTATCCCGTATTGACGCCGGGCAAGAGCAACTCGGTCGC
CGCATACACTATTCTCAGAATGACTTGGTTGAGTACTCACCAGTCACAGAAAAGCATCTTACGGATGGCA
TGACAGTAAGAGAATTATGCAGTGCTGCCATAACCATGAGTGATAACACTGCGGCCAACTTACTTCTGAC
AACGATCGGAGGACCGAAGGAGCTAACCGCTTTTTTGCACAACATGGGGGATCATGTAACTCGCCTTGAT
CGTTGGGAACCGGAGCTGAATGAAGCCATACCAAACGACGAGCGTGACACCACGATGCCTGTAGCAATGG
CAACAACGTTGCGCAAACTATTAACTGGCGAACTACTTACTCTAGCTTCCCGGCAACAATTAATAGACTG
GATGGAGGCGGATAAAGTTGCAGGACCACTTCTGCGCTCGGCCCTTCCGGCTGGCTGGTTTATTGCTGAT
AAATCTGGAGCCGGTGAGCGTGGGTCTCGCGGTATCATTGCAGCACTGGGGCCAGATGGTAAGCCCTCCC
GTATCGTAGTTATCTACACGACGGGGAGTCAGGCAACTATGGATGAACGAAATAGACAGATCGCTGAGAT
AGGTGCCTCACTGATTAAGCATTGGTAACTGTCAGACCAAGTTTACTCATATATACTTTAGATTGATTTA
AAACTTCATTTTTAATTTAAAAGGATCTAGGTGAAGATCCTTTTTGATAATCTCATGACCAAAATCCCTT
AACGTGAGTTTTCGTTCCACTGAGCGTCAGACCCCGTAGAAAAGATCAAAGGATCTTCTTGAGATCCTTT
TTTTCTGCGCGTAATCTGCTGCTTGCAAACAAAAAAACCACCGCTACCAGCGGTGGTTTGTTTGCCGGAT
CAAGAGCTACCAACTCTTTTTCCGAAGGTAACTGGCTTCAGCAGAGCGCAGATACCAAATACTGTTCTTC
TAGTGTAGCCGTAGTTAGGCCACCACTTCAAGAACTCTGTAGCACCGCCTACATACCTCGCTCTGCTAAT
CCTGTTACCAGTGGCTGCTGCCAGTGGCGATAAGTCGTGTCTTACCGGGTTGGACTCAAGACGATAGTTA
CCGGATAAGGCGCAGCGGTCGGGCTGAACGGGGGGTTCGTGCACACAGCCCAGCTTGGAGCGAACGACCT
ACACCGAACTGAGATACCTACAGCGTGAGCTATGAGAAAGCGCCACGCTTCCCGAAGGGAGAAAGGCGGA
CAGGTATCCGGTAAGCGGCAGGGTCGGAACAGGAGAGCGCACGAGGGAGCTTCCAGGGGGAAACGCCTGG
TATCTTTATAGTCCTGTCGGGTTTCGCCACCTCTGACTTGAGCGTCGATTTTTGTGATGCTCGTCAGGGG
GGCGGAGCCTATGGAAAAACGCCAGCAACGCGGCCTTTTTACGGTTCCTGGCCTTTTGCTGGCCTTTTGC
TCACATGGCTCGACAGATCT
Features (pLannotate 1.2.2; 21 found; start..end, strand, type, name):
    140..517     +  enhancer       CMV enhancer: human cytomegalovirus immediate early enhancer
    518..729     +  promoter       CMV promoter: human cytomegalovirus (CMV) immediate early promoter
    890..1022    +  intron         chimeric intron: chimera between introns from human β-globin and immunoglobulin heavy chain genes
   1067..1085    +  promoter       T7 promoter: promoter for bacteriophage T7 RNA polymerase
   1095..1169    +  CDS            N (fragment): REGN_LAMBD - Experimental evidence at protein level: Swiss-Prot protein existence level 1. Plays a role as a transcriptional antitermination factor that allows the virus to initiate its lytic phase. Activates expression of the delayed viral early genes by modifying host RNA polymerase (RNAP) into a form that is resistant to termination signals. This antitermination function requires the host NusA protein which serves to stabilize the interaction between antitermination protein N and host RNA polymerase. From Escherichia phage lambda (Bacteriophage lambda).
   1179..1195    +  CDS            3xHA (fragment): three tandem HA epitope tags
   1200..2609    +  CDS            Tnrc6a (fragment): TNR6A_MOUSE - Also known as Kiaa1460. Experimental evidence at protein level: Swiss-Prot protein existence level 1. Plays a role in RNA-mediated gene silencing by both micro- RNAs (miRNAs) and short interfering RNAs (siRNAs) (PubMed:22187428). Required for miRNA-dependent repression of translation and for siRNA- dependent endonucleolytic cleavage of complementary mRNAs by argonaute family proteins (PubMed:22187428). As a scaffolding protein, associates with argonaute proteins bound to partially complementary mRNAs, and can simultaneously recruit CCR4-NOT and PAN deadenylase complexes (By simil
   2624..2641    -  promoter       T3 promoter (fragment): promoter for bacteriophage T3 RNA polymerase
   2659..2780    -  polyA_signal   SV40 poly(A) signal: SV40 polyadenylation signal
   2803..2871    -  CDS            large T antigen (fragment): large T antigen from SV40 (simian virus 40)
   2895..2962    +  CDS            lacZα (fragment): LacZα fragment of β-galactosidase; lacZ fragment
   2966..3394    +  rep_origin     f1 ori (sequence partly withheld): f1 bacteriophage origin of replication; arrow indicates direction of (+) strand synthesis
   3422..3473    -  misc_feature   bom (fragment): basis of mobility region from pBR322
   3538..3895    +  promoter       SV40 promoter: SV40 enhancer and early promoter
   3946..4737    +  CDS            neo: KKA2_KLEPN - Also known as kan, nptII. Experimental evidence at protein level: Swiss-Prot protein existence level 1. Resistance to kanamycin, neomycin, paromomycin, ribostamycin, butirosin and gentamicin B. From Klebsiella pneumoniae.
   4804..4852    +  polyA_signal   poly(A) signal: synthetic polyadenylation signal
   4872..4926    -  misc_feature   bom (fragment): basis of mobility region from pBR322
   5028..5063    -  CDS            rop (fragment): Rop protein, which maintains plasmids at low copy number; rop
   5158..5262    +  promoter       AmpR promoter: bla
   5263..6123    +  CDS            AmpR: β-lactamase; bla; confers resistance to ampicillin, carbenicillin, and related antibiotics
   6294..6882    +  rep_origin     ori: high-copy-number ColE1/pMB1/pBR322/pUC origin of replication
