[The description below was written by a language model from this plasmid's Addgene catalogue record and pLannotate feature annotations shown in this document.]
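Description:
pCIneo-lambdaN-HA-HsTNRC6A_1242-1709-F1359A_K is a mammalian expression plasmid of about 7 kb built on the pCI-neo backbone. It is propagated in E. coli through a high-copy ColE1/pUC-type origin with ampicillin selection (AmpR/β-lactamase), and it also carries an f1 origin for single-stranded DNA production. A separate SV40 enhancer/early promoter drives a neomycin phosphotransferase gene followed by a synthetic poly(A) signal, which allows G418 selection of transfected mammalian cells.

The expression cassette uses the human CMV immediate-early enhancer and promoter followed by the chimeric β-globin/immunoglobulin intron, which improves expression of the downstream transcript, and it ends in an SV40 polyadenylation signal. T7 and T3 phage promoters flank the insert. The open reading frame begins with a short fragment of the bacteriophage lambda N protein and continues with an HA epitope tag. These are fused to residues 1242–1709 of human TNRC6A (GW182), a C-terminal portion of this scaffold protein of miRNA-mediated silencing. The automated annotation matched the insert to the mouse orthologue, but the catalogue entry gives the species as human. The fragment carries the F1359A substitution indicated in its name. The depositor also lists five further non-silent differences from the UniProt isoform 2 reference: D1289G, G1515A, S1516G, S1517T and K1578E.

The lambda N peptide is a standard tethering tag that binds boxB RNA hairpins, so a fusion protein can be artificially recruited to a boxB-containing reporter mRNA, with the HA tag allowing detection or immunoprecipitation. The record itself states only mammalian expression as the purpose. The associated study concerns PABPC1-binding sites in GW182 proteins and their role in miRNA-mediated silencing, which suggests the mutant was used to test such a contribution, though the record does not say what F1359A disrupts.
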