Addgene plasmid #146742: pCIneo-lambdaN-HA-HsTNRC6A_1242-1709-F1359A_K
Purpose: Mammalian Expression of HsTNRC6A_1242-1709-F1359A
Depositing lab: Elisa Izaurralde. Depositing organization: Max Planck Institute for Developmental Biology. Publication: Two PABPC1-binding sites in GW182 proteins promote miRNA-mediated gene silencing. Huntzinger E, Braun JE, Heimstädt S, Zekri L, Izaurralde E. EMBO J. 2010 Dec 15;29(24):4146-60. doi: 10.1038/emboj.2010.274 PubMed 21063388.
Backbone
  Vector backbone: pCI-neo
  Vector type: Mammalian Expression
Growth in bacteria
  Bacterial resistance: Ampicillin, 100 μg/mL
  Growth temperature: 37°C
  Growth strain: DH5alpha
  Copy number: High Copy
Gene/Insert
  Gene/Insert name: HsTNRC6A_1242-1709-F1359A
  Species: H. sapiens (human)
  Mutation: five non silent mutations D1289G, G1515A, S1516G, S1517T, and K1578E compared to the sequence of isoform2 given by Uniprot: Q8NDV7-2
  Entrez Gene: TNRC6A (a.k.a. CAGH26, FAME6, GW1, GW182, TNRC6)
  Cloning method: Unknown
Terms and licenses: Academic/Nonprofit Terms; Industry Terms: Not Available to Industry
Depositor comments: Plasmids from this collection were made available to the research community and donated after the lab closed. Please note that the sequence provided by the depositing laboratory may be theoretical/predicted or based on Sanger sequencing results. There may be discrepancies between sequencing results obtained by Addgene and the depositor sequence. If an Addgene verified sequence is not available, please contact before placing your order to request that our lab fully sequence the plasmid.
How to cite: pCIneo-lambdaN-HA-HsTNRC6A_1242-1709-F1359A_K was a gift from Elisa Izaurralde (Addgene plasmid # 146742 ; http://n2t.net/addgene:146742 ; RRID:Addgene_146742)
